>Addgene plasmid #62562 | pJKR-L-tetR | depositor full sequence | sequence record 102830 | pJKR-L-tetR sequence 5093 bps
TCCGCTCATGAGACAATAACCCTGATAAATGCTTCAATAATATTGAAAAAGGAAGAGTATGAGTATTCAA
CATTTCCGTGTCGCCCTTATTCCCTTTTTTGCGGCATTTTGCCTTCCTGTTTTTGCTCACCCAGAAACGC
TGGTGAAAGTAAAAGATGCTGAAGATCAGTTGGGTGCACGAGTGGGTTACATCGAACTGGATCTCAACAG
CGGTAAGATCCTTGAGAGTTTTCGCCCCGAAGAACGTTTTCCAATGATGAGCACTTTTAAAGTTCTGCTA
TGTGGCGCGGTATTATCCCGTATTGACGCCGGGCAAGAGCAACTCGGTCGCCGCATACACTATTCTCAGA
ATGACTTGGTTGAGTACTCACCAGTCACAGAAAAGCATCTTACGGATGGCATGACAGTAAGAGAATTATG
CAGTGCTGCCATAACCATGAGTGATAACACTGCGGCCAACTTACTTCTGACAACGATCGGAGGACCGAAG
GAGCTAACCGCTTTTTTGCACAACATGGGGGATCATGTAACTCGCCTTGATCGTTGGGAACCGGAGCTGA
ATGAAGCCATACCAAACGACGAGCGTGACACCACGATGCCTGTAGCAATGGCAACAACGTTGCGCAAACT
ATTAACTGGCGAACTACTTACTCTAGCTTCCCGGCAACAATTGATAGACTGGATGGAGGCGGATAAAGTT
GCAGGACCACTTCTGCGCTCGGCCCTTCCGGCTGGCTGGTTTATTGCTGATAAATCTGGAGCCGGTGAGC
GTGGCTCTCGCGGTATCATTGCAGCACTGGGGCCAGATGGTAAGCCCTCCCGTATCGTAGTTATCTACAC
GACGGGGAGTCAGGCAACTATGGATGAACGAAATAGACAGATCGCTGAGATAGGTGCCTCACTGATTAAG
CATTGGTAACTGTCATACCAAGTTTACTCATATATACTTTAGATTGATTTAAAACTTCATTTTTAATTTA
AAAGGATCTAGGTGAAGATCCTTTTTGATAATCTCATGACCAAAATCCCTTAACGTGGAGTTTTCGTTCC
ACTGAGCGTCAGACCCCGAACCTCAGATCCTTCCGTGTTTAGCCAGTATGTTCTCTAGTGTGGTTCGTTG
TTTTTGCGTGAGCCATGAGAACGAACCATTGAGATCATACTTACTTTGCATGTCACTCAAAAATTTTGCC
TCAAAACTGGTGAGCTGAATTTTTGCAGTTAAAGCATCGTGTAGTGTTTTTCTTAGTCCGTTATGTAGGT
AGGAATCTGATGTAATGGTTGTTGGTATTTTGTCACCATTCATTTTTATCTGGTTGTTCTCAAGTTCGGT
TACGAGATCCATTTGTCTATCTAGTTCAACTTGGAAAATCAACGTATCAGTCGGGCGGCCTCGCTTATCA
ACCACCAATTTCATATTGCTGTAAGTGTTTAAATCTTTACTTATTGGTTTCAAAACCCATTGGTTAAGCC
TTTTAAACTCATGGTAGTTATTTTCAAGCATTAACATGAACTTAAATTCATCAAGGCTAATCTCTATATT
TGCCTTGTGAGTTTTCTTTTGTGTTAGTTCTTTTAATAACCACTCATAAATCCTCATAGAGTATTTGTTT
TCAAAAGACTTAACATGTTCCAGATTATATTTTATGAATTTTTTTAACTGGAAAAGATAAGGCAATATCT
CTTCACTAAAAACTAATTCTAATTTTTCGCTTGAGAACTTGGCATAGTTTGTCCACTGGAAAATCTCAAA
GCCTTTAACCAAAGGATTCCTGATTTCCACAGTTCTCGTCATCAGCTCTCTGGTTGCTTTAGCTAATACA
CCATAAGCATTTTCCCTACTGATGTTCATCATCTGAGCGTATTGGTTATAAGTGAACGATACCGTCCGTT
CTTTCCTTGTAGGGTTTTCAATCGTGGGGTTGAGTAGTGCCACACAGCATAAAATTAGCTTGGTTTCATG
CTCCGTTAAGTCATAGCGACTAATCGCTAGTTCATTTGCTTTGAAAACAACTAATTTAGACATACATCTC
AATTGGTCTAGGTGATTTTAATCACTATACCAATTGAGATGGGCTAGTCAATGATAATTACTAGTCCTTT
TCCTTTGAGTTGTGGGTATCTGTAAATTCTGCTAGACCTTTGCTGGAAAACTTGTAAATTCTGCTAGACC
CTCTGTAAATTCCGCTAGACCTTTGTGTGTTTTTTTTGTTTATATTCAAGTGGTTATAATTTATAGAATA
AAGAAAGAATAAAAAAAGATAAAAAGAATAGATCCCAGCCCTGTGTATAACTCACTACTTTAGTCAGTTC
CGCAGTATTACAAAAGGATGTCGCAAACGCTGTTTGCTCCTCTACAAAACAGACCTTAAAACCCTAAAGG
CTTAAGTAGCACCCTCGCAAGCTCGGGCAAATCGCTGAATATTCCTTTTGTCTCCGACCATCAGGCACCT
GAGTCGCTGTCTTTTTCGTGACATTCAGTTCGCTGCGCTCACGGCTCTGGCAGTGAATGGGGGTAAATGG
CACTACAGGCGCCTTTTATGGATTCATGCAAGGAAACTACCCATAATACAAGAAAAGCCCGTCACGGGCT
TCTCAGGGCGTTTTATGGCGGGTCTGCTATGTGGTGCTATCTGACTTTTTGCTGTTCAGCAGTTCCTGCC
CTCTGATTTTCCAGTCTGACCACTTCGGATTATCCCGTGACAGGTCATTCAGACTGGCTAATGCACCCAG
TAAGGCAGCGGTATCATCAACTGGCTGTTTTGGCGGATGAGAGAAGATTTTCAGCCTGATACAGATTAAA
TCAGAACGCAGAAGCGGTCTGATAAAACAGAATTTGCCTGGCGGCAGTAGCGCGGTGGTCCCACCTGACC
CCATGCCGAACTCAGAAGTGAAACGCCGTAGCGCCGATGGTAGTGTGGGGTCTCCCCATGCGAGAGTAGG
GAACTGCCAGGCATCAAATAAAACGAAAGGCTCAGTCGAAAGACTGGGCCTTTCGTTTTATCTGTTGTTT
GTCGGTGAACGCTCTCCTGAGTAGGACAAATCCGCCGGGAGCGGATTTGAACGTTGCGAAGCAACGGCCC
GGAGGGTGGCGGGCAGGACGCCCGCCATAAACTGCCAGGCATCAAATTAAGCAGAAGGCCATCCGTCAGG
ATGGCCTTTTTGCGTTTCTACAAACTCTGCTAGCAAGTAAGGCCGACTCGAGTCCCTATCAGTGATAGAG
ATTGACATCCCTATCAGTGATAGAGATACTGAGCACATCAGCAGGACGCATGACCGAATTCATTAAATTT
AACTTTAAGAAGGAGATATAATATGCGTAAAGGTGAAGAACTGTTCACCGGTGTTGTTCCGATCCTGGTT
GAACTGGACGGTGACGTTAACGGTCACAAATTCTCTGTTCGTGGTGAAGGTGAAGGTGACGCTACCAACG
GTAAACTGACCCTGAAATTCATCTGCACCACCGGTAAACTGCCGGTTCCGTGGCCGACCCTGGTTACCAC
CCTGACCTACGGTGTTCAGTGCTTCGCTCGTTACCCGGACCACATGAAACAGCACGACTTCTTCAAATCT
GCTATGCCGGAAGGTTACGTTCAGGAACGTACCATCTCTTTCAAAGACGACGGTACCTACAAAACCCGTG
CTGAAGTTAAATTCGAAGGTGACACCCTGGTTAACCGTATCGAACTGAAAGGTATCGACTTCAAAGAAGA
CGGTAACATCCTGGGTCACAAACTGGAATACAACTTCAACTCTCACAACGTTTACATCACCGCTGACAAA
CAGAAAAACGGTATCAAAGCTAACTTCAAAATCCGTCACAACGTTGAAGACGGTTCTGTTCAGCTGGCTG
ACCACTACCAGCAGAACACCCCGATCGGTGACGGTCCGGTTCTGTTGCCGGACAACCACTACCTGTCTAC
CCAGTCTGTTCTGTCTAAAGACCCGAACGAAAAACGTGACCACATGGTTCTGCTGGAATTCGTTACCGCT
GCTGGTATCACCCACGGTATGGACGAACTGTACAAAGATGCATGCCAGTTCTAGCATAACCCTAATGAGT
GAGCTAACTTACATTAATTGCGTTGCGCCTTAATTAACGGCACTCCTCAGCAAATATAATGACCCTCTTG
ATAACCCAAGAGGGCATTTTTTAATGCCCATGGCGTTTACCACAGCTAACACCACGTCGTCCCTATCTGC
TGCCCTAGGTCTATGAGTGGTTGCTGGATAACTTTACGGGCATGCATAAGGCTCGTAGGCTATATTCAGG
GAGACCACAACGGTTTCCCTCTACAAATAATTTTGTTTAACTTTGAAATAAGGAGGTAATACAAATGTCT
CGTTTAGATAAAAGTAAAGTGATTAACAGCGCATTAGAGCTGCTTAATGAGGTCGGAATCGAAGGTTTAA
CAACCCGTAAACTCGCCCAGAAGCTAGGTGTAGAGCAGCCTACATTGTATTGGCATGTAAAAAATAAGCG
GGCTTTGCTCGACGCCTTAGCCATTGAGATGTTAGATAGGCACCATACTCACTTTTGCCCTTTAGAAGGG
GAAAGCTGGCAAGATTTTTTACGTAATAACGCTAAAAGTTTTAGATGTGCTTTACTAAGTCATCGCGATG
GAGCAAAAGTACATTTAGGTACACGGCCTACAGAAAAACAGTATGAAACTCTCGAAAATCAATTAGCCTT
TTTATGCCAACAAGGTTTTTCACTAGAGAATGCATTATATGCACTCAGCGCTGTGGGGCATTTTACTTTA
GGTTGCGTATTGGAAGATCAAGAGCATCAAGTCGCTAAAGAAGAAAGGGAAACACCTACTACTGATAGTA
TGCCGCCATTATTACGACAAGCTATCGAATTATTTGATCACCAAGGTGCAGAGCCAGCCTTCTTATTCGG
CCTTGAATTGATCATATGCGGATTAGAAAAACAACTTAAATGTGAAAGTGGGTCTTAATAAGCGACTAAA
AAATTGAATGTAGGAAACCAACATGCCAGTTCGAGCAATAACTAGCATAACCCCTTGGGGCCTCTAAACG
GGTCTTGAGGGGTTTTTTGCTGAAACCTCAGGCGAGAAGCACACGGTCACACT
Features (pLannotate 1.2.2; 14 found; start..end, strand, type, name):
      1..58      +  promoter       AmpR promoter (fragment): bla
     59..919     +  CDS            AmpR: β-lactamase; bla; confers resistance to ampicillin, carbenicillin, and related antibiotics
   1073..2023    -  CDS            Rep101: RepA protein needed for replication with the pSC101 origin; rep101
   2071..2293    -  rep_origin     pSC101 ori: low-copy replication origin that requires the Rep101 protein
   2836..2951    +  ncRNA          5S rRNA: Accession: RF00001 - 5S ribosomal RNA
   2955..3041    +  terminator     rrnB T1 terminator: Escherichia coli rrnB; transcription terminator T1 from the E. coli rrnB gene
   3135..3158    -  terminator     rrnB T2 terminator (fragment): transcription terminator T2 from the E. coli rrnB gene
   3203..3221    +  protein_bind   tet operator: tetO; bacterial operator O2 for the tetR and tetA genes tetracycline repressor TetR
   3227..3246    +  promoter       H1-2O2 promoter (fragment): doxycycline-inducible variant of the human H1 RNA promoter (Henriksen et al., 2007)
   3288..3306    +  RBS            RBS (fragment): efficient ribosome binding site from bacteriophage T7 gene 10 (Olins and Rangwala, 1989)
   3313..4026    +  CDS            Superfolder GFP: Superfolder GFP is a basic (constitutively fluorescent) green fluorescent protein published in 2005, derived from Aequorea victoria. It is reported to be a very rapidly-maturing weak dimer.
   4055..4076    -  protein_bind   CAP binding site: CAP binding activates transcription in the presence of cAMP. E. coli catabolite activator protein
   4335..4955    +  CDS            tetR: TETR2_ECOLX - Experimental evidence at protein level: Swiss-Prot protein existence level 1. TetR is the repressor of the tetracycline resistance element; its N-terminal region forms a helix-turn-helix structure and binds DNA. Binding of tetracycline to TetR reduces the repressor affinity for the tetracycline resistance gene (tetA) promoter operator sites. From Escherichia coli.
   5012..5059    +  terminator     T7 terminator: transcription terminator for bacteriophage T7 RNA polymerase
