[The description below was written by a language model from this plasmid's Addgene catalogue record and pLannotate feature annotations shown in this document.]
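Description:
pJKR-L-tetR is a low-copy bacterial expression plasmid of about 5.1 kb that acts as a tetracycline biosensor, producing green fluorescence in proportion to the tetracycline concentration the cells encounter. It is built on a pSC101-type backbone: the annotated pSC101 origin works together with the plasmid-encoded Rep101 (RepA) protein, which the origin requires for replication and which keeps copy number low. Selection is by ampicillin through a β-lactamase gene (AmpR) driven by its own bla promoter, and the plasmid is propagated in standard E. coli cloning strains.

The sensing module consists of a reporter and a regulator carried on the same plasmid. The reporter is superfolder GFP, a rapidly maturing Aequorea victoria derivative, preceded by a ribosome binding site derived from phage T7 gene 10. A tet operator lies just upstream. An adjacent short match that the annotation software labels as a fragment of a doxycycline-inducible H1 promoter most likely reflects a second tetO-like sequence in a bacterial tet-regulated promoter rather than a mammalian element, although the record does not name the promoter explicitly. Downstream of GFP, a tetR coding sequence supplies the TetR repressor and is followed by a T7 terminator; the promoter driving tetR is not annotated. TetR binds the operator and silences GFP; tetracycline binding lowers its affinity for the operator, relieving repression and yielding a graded fluorescent output. The rrnB T1 terminator and a T2 fragment upstream of the reporter cassette insulate it from read-through transcription.

The construct is intended for real-time fluorescent monitoring of tetracycline and for tunable inducible gene control in E. coli.
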