Addgene plasmid #62562: pJKR-L-tetR
Purpose: Tetracycline biosensor. Low copy plasmid that expresses GFP proportional to tetracycline concentration.
Depositing lab: George Church. Depositing organization: Harvard Medical School. Publication: Synthetic biosensors for precise gene control and real-time monitoring of metabolites. Rogers JK, Guzman CD, Taylor ND, Raman S, Anderson K, Church GM. Nucleic Acids Res. 2015 Jul 7. pii: gkv616. 10.1093/nar/gkv616 PubMed 26152303.
Backbone
  Vector backbone: SC101
  Vector type: Bacterial Expression
Growth in bacteria
  Bacterial resistance: Ampicillin, 100 μg/mL
  Growth temperature: 37°C
  Growth strain: DH5alpha
  Copy number: Low Copy
Gene/Insert
  Gene/Insert name: GFP
Terms and licenses: Academic/Nonprofit Terms; Industry Terms: Not Available to Industry
How to cite: pJKR-L-tetR was a gift from George Church (Addgene plasmid # 62562 ; http://n2t.net/addgene:62562 ; RRID:Addgene_62562)
