>Addgene plasmid #62562 | pJKR-L-tetR | addgene partial sequence | sequence record 107510 | TNT-rtTA 5'-CTAAAGTAAAATGCCCCACAGC-3'
ACCTTGTTGGCATAAAAAGGCTAATTGATTTTCGAGAGTTTCATACTGTTTTTCTGTAGGCCGTGTACCT
AAATGTACTTTTGCTCCATCGCGATGACTTAGTAAAGCACATCTAAAACTTTTAGCGTTATTACGTAAAA
AATCTTGCCAGCTTTCCCCTTCTAAAGGGCAAAAGTGAGTATGGTGCCTATCTAACATCTCAATGGCTAA
GGCGTCGAGCAAAGCCCGCTTATTTTTTACATGCCAATACAATGTAGGCTGCTCTACACCTAGCTTCTGG
GCGAGTTTACGGGTTGTTAAACCTTCGATTCCGACCTCATTAAGCAGCTCTAATGCGCTGTTAATCACTT
TACTTTTATCTAAACGAGACATTTGTATTACCTCCTTATTTCAAAGTTAAACAAAATTATTTGTAGAGGG
AAACCGTTGTGGTCTCCCTGAATATAGCCTACGAGCCTTATGCATGCCCGTAAAGTTATCCAGCAACCAC
TCATAGACCTAGGGCAGCAGATAGGGACGACGTGGTGTTAGCTGTGGTAAACGCCATGGGCATTAAAAAA
TGCCCTCTTGGGTTATCAAGAGGGTCATTATATTTGCTGAGGAGTGCCGTTAATTAAGGCGCAACGCAAT
TAATGTAAGTTAGCTCACTCATTAGGGTTATGCTAGAACTGGCATGCATCTTTGTACAGTTCGTCCATAC
CGTGGGTGATACCAGCAGCGGTAACGAATTCCAGCAGAACCATGTGGTCACGTTT
