>Addgene plasmid #62562 | pJKR-L-tetR | addgene partial sequence | sequence record 110623 | sfGFP-R 5'-gaacgtaaccttccggcata-3'
GGTCCGGGTAACGAGCGAAGCACTGAACACCGTAGGTCAGGGTGGTAACCAGGGTCGGCCACGGAACCGG
CAGTTTACCGGTGGTGCAGATGAATTTCAGGGTCAGTTTACCGTTGGTAGCGTCACCTTCACCTTCACCA
CGAACAGAGAATTTGTGACCGTTAACGTCACCGTCCAGTTCAACCAGGATCGGAACAACACCGGTGAACA
GTTCTTCACCTTTACGCATATTATATCTCCTTCTTAAAGTTAAATTTAATGAATTCGGTCATGCGTCCTG
CTGATGTGCTCAGTATCTCTATCACTGATAGGGATGTCAATCTCTATCACTGATAGGGACTCGAGTCGGC
CTTACTTGCTAGCAGAGTTTGTAGAAACGCAAAAAGGCCATCCTGACGGATGGCCTTCTGCTTAATTTGA
TGCCTGGCAGTTTATGGCGGGCGTCCTGCCCGCCACCCTCCGGGCCGTTGCTTCGCAACGTTCAAATCCG
CTCCCGGCGGATTTGTCCTACTCAGGAGAGCGTTCACCGACAAACAACAGATAAAACGAAAGGCCCAGTC
TTTCGACTGAGCCTTTCGTTTTATTTGATGCCTGGCAGTTCCCTACTCTCGCATGGGGAGACCCCACACT
ACCATCGGCGCTACGGCGTTTCACTTCTGAGTTCGGCATGGGGTCAGGTGGGACCACCGCGCTACTGCCG
CCAGGCAAATTCTGTTTTATCAGACCGCTTCTGCGTTCTGATTTAATCTGTATCAGGCTGAAAATCTTCT
CTCATCCGCCAAAACAGCCAGTTGATGATACCGCTGCCTTACTGGGTGCATTAGCCAGTCTGAA
